>Addgene plasmid #148658 | pnEA-NpM-HsNot6_1-158_AF | depositor full sequence | sequence record 291106 | Full Sequence
TTCTTGAAGACGAAAGGGCCTCGTGATACGCCTATTTTTATAGGTTAATGTCATGATAATAATGGTTTCT
TAGACGTCAGGTGGCACTTTTCGGGGAAATGTGCGCGGAACCCCTATTTGTTTATTTTTCTAAATACATT
CAAATATGTATCCGCTCATGAGACAATAACCCTGATAAATGCTTCAATAATATTGAAAAAGGAAGAGTAT
GAGTATTCAACATTTCCGTGTCGCCCTTATTCCCTTTTTTGCGGCATTTTGCCTTCCTGTTTTTGCTCAC
CCAGAAACGCTGGTGAAAGTAAAAGATGCTGAAGATCAGTTGGGTGCACGAGTGGGTTACATCGAACTGG
ATCTCAACAGCGGTAAGATCCTTGAGAGTTTTCGCCCCGAAGAACGTTTTCCAATGATGAGCACTTTTAA
AGTTCTGCTATGTGGCGCGGTATTATCCCGTGTTGACGCCGGGCAAGAGCAACTCGGTCGCCGCATACAC
TATTCTCAGAATGACTTGGTTGAGTACTCACCAGTCACAGAAAAGCATCTTACGGATGGCATGACAGTAA
GAGAATTATGCAGTGCTGCCATAACCATGAGTGATAACACTGCGGCCAACTTACTTCTGACAACGATCGG
AGGACCGAAGGAGCTAACCGCTTTTTTGCACAACATGGGGGATCATGTAACTCGCCTTGATCGTTGGGAA
CCGGAGCTGAATGAAGCCATACCAAACGACGAGCGTGACACCACGATGCCTGCAGCAATGGCAACAACGT
TGCGCAAACTATTAACTGGCGAACTACTTACTCTAGCTTCCCGGCAACAATTAATAGACTGGATGGAGGC
GGATAAAGTTGCAGGACCACTTCTGCGCTCGGCCCTTCCGGCTGGCTGGTTTATTGCTGATAAATCTGGA
GCCGGTGAGCGTGGGTCTCGCGGTATCATTGCAGCACTGGGGCCAGATGGTAAGCCCTCCCGTATCGTAG
TTATCTACACGACGGGGAGTCAGGCAACTATGGATGAACGAAATAGACAGATCGCTGAGATAGGTGCCTC
ACTGATTAAGCATTGGTAACTGTCAGACCAAGTTTACTCATATATACTTTAGATTGATTTAAAACTTCAT
TTTTAATTTAAAAGGATCTAGGTGAAGATCCTTTTTGATAATCTCATGACCAAAATCCCTTAACGTGAGT
TTTCGTTCCACTGAGCGTCAGACCCCGTAGAAAAGATCAAAGGATCTTCTTGAGATCCTTTTTTTCTGCG
CGTAATCTGCTGCTTGCAAACAAAAAAACCACCGCTACCAGCGGTGGTTTGTTTGCCGGATCAAGAGCTA
CCAACTCTTTTTCCGAAGGTAACTGGCTTCAGCAGAGCGCAGATACCAAATACTGTCCTTCTAGTGTAGC
CGTAGTTAGGCCACCACTTCAAGAACTCTGTAGCACCGCCTACATACCTCGCTCTGCTAATCCTGTTACC
AGTGGCTGCTGCCAGTGGCGATAAGTCGTGTCTTACCGGGTTGGACTCAAGACGATAGTTACCGGATAAG
GCGCAGCGGTCGGGCTGAACGGGGGGTTCGTGCACACAGCCCAGCTTGGAGCGAACGACCTACACCGAAC
TGAGATACCTACAGCGTGAGCTATGAGAAAGCGCCACGCTTCCCGAAGGGAGAAAGGCGGACAGGTATCC
GGTAAGCGGCAGGGTCGGAACAGGAGAGCGCACGAGGGAGCTTCCAGGGGGAAACGCCTGGTATCTTTAT
AGTCCTGTCGGGTTTCGCCACCTCTGACTTGAGCGTCGATTTTTGTGATGCTCGTCAGGGGGGCGGAGCC
TATGGAAAAACGCCAGCAACGCGGCCTTTTTACGGTTCCTGGCCTTTTGCTGGCCTTTTGCTCACATGTT
CTTTCCTGCGTTATCCCCTGATTCTGTGGATAACCGTATTACCGCCTTTGAGTGAGCTGATACCGCTCGC
CGCAGCCGAACGACCGAGCGCAGCGAGTCAGTGAGCGAGGAAGCGGAAGAGCGCCTGATGCGGTATTTTC
TCCTTACGCATCTGTGCGGTATTTCACACCGCATATATGGTGCACTCTCAGTACAATCTGCTCTGATGCC
GCATAGTTAAGCCAGTATACACTCCGCTATCGCTACGTGACTGGGTCATGGCTGCGCCCCGACACCCGCC
AACACCCGCTGACGCGCCCTGACGGGCTTGTCTGCTCCCGGCATCCGCTTACAGACAAGCTGTGACCGTC
TCCGGGAGCTGCATGTGTCAGAGGTTTTCACCGTCATCACCGAAACGCGCGAGGCAGCTGCGGTAAAGCT
CATCAGCGTGGTCGTGAAGCGATTCACAGATGTCTGCCTGTTCATCCGCGTCCAGCTCGTTGAGTTTCTC
CAGAAGCGTTAATGTCTGGCTTCTGATAAAGCGGGCCATGTTAAGGGCGGTTTTTTCCTGTTTGGTCACT
GATGCCTCCGTGTAAGGGGGATTTCTGTTCATGGGGGTAATGATACCGATGAAACGAGAGAGGATGCTCA
CGATACGGGTTACTGATGATGAACATGCCCGGTTACTGGAACGTTGTGAGGGTAAACAACTGGCGGTATG
GATGCGGCGGGACCAGAGAAAAATCACTCAGGGTCAATGCCAGCGCTTCGTTAATACAGATGTAGGTGTT
CCACAGGGTAGCCAGCAGCATCCTGCGATGCAGATCCGGAACATAATGGTGCAGGGCGCTGACTTCCGCG
TTTCCAGACTTTACGAAACACGGAAACCGAAGACCATTCATGTTGTTGCTCAGGTCGCAGACGTTTTGCA
GCAGCAGTCGCTTCACGTTCGCTCGCGTATCGGTGATTCATTCTGCTAACCAGTAAGGCAACCCCGCCAG
CCTAGCCGGGTCCTCAACGACAGGAGCACGATCATGCGCACCCGTGGCCAGGACCCAACGCTGCCCGAGA
TGCGCCGCGTGCGGCTGCTGGAGATGGCGGACGCGATGGATATGTTCTGCCAAGGGTTGGTTTGCGCATT
CACAGTTCTCCGCAAGAATTGATTGGCTCCAATTCTTGGAGTGGTGAATCCGTTAGCGAGGTGCCGCCGG
CTTCCATTCAGGTCGAGGTGGCCCGGCTCCATGCACCGCGACGCAACGCGGGGAGGCAGACAAGGTATAG
GGCGGCGCCTACAATCCATGCCAACCCGTTCCATGTGCTCGCCGAGGCGGCATAAATCGCCGTGACGATC
AGCGGTCCAGTGATCGAAGTTAGGCTGGTAAGAGCCGCGAGCGATCCTTGAAGCTGTCCCTGATGGTCGT
CATCTACCTGCCTGGACAGCATGGCCTGCAACGCGGGCATCCCGATGCCGCCGGAAGCGAGAAGAATCAT
AATGGGGAAGGCCATCCAGCCTCGCGTCGCGAACGCCAGCAAGACGTAGCCCAGCGCGTCGGCCGCCATG
CCGGCGATAATGGCCTGCTTCTCGCCGAAACGTTTGGTGGCGGGACCAGTGACGAAGGCTTGAGCGAGGG
CGTGCAAGATTCCGAATACCGCAAGCGACAGGCCGATCATCGTCGCGCTCCAGCGAAAGCGGTCCTCGCC
GAAAATGACCCAGAGCGCTGCCGGCACCTGTCCTACGAGTTGCATGATAAAGAAGACAGTCATAAGTGCG
GCGACGATAGTCATGCCCCGCGCCCACCGGAAGGAGCTGACTGGGTTGAAGGCTCTCAAGGGCATCGGTC
GAGATCCCGGTGCCTAATGAGTGAGCTAACTTACATTAATTGCGTTGCGCTCACTGCCCGCTTTCCAGTC
GGGAAACCTGTCGTGCCAGCTGCATTAATGAATCGGCCAACGCGCGGGGAGAGGCGGTTTGCGTATTGGG
CGCCAGGGTGGTTTTTCTTTTCACCAGTGAGACGGGCAACAGCTGATTGCCCTTCACCGCCTGGCCCTGA
GAGAGTTGCAGCAAGCGGTCCACGCTGGTTTGCCCCAGCAGGCGAAAATCCTGTTTGATGGTGGTTAACG
GCGGGATATAACATGAGCTGTCTTCGGTATCGTCGTATCCCACTACCGAGATATCCGCACCAACGCGCAG
CCCGGACTCGGTAATGGCGCGCATTGCGCCCAGCGCCATCTGATCGTTGGCAACCAGCATCGCAGTGGGA
ACGATGCCCTCATTCAGCATTTGCATGGTTTGTTGAAAACCGGACATGGCACTCCAGTCGCCTTCCCGTT
CCGCTATCGGCTGAATTTGATTGCGAGTGAGATATTTATGCCAGCCAGCCAGACGCAGACGCGCCGAGAC
AGAACTTAATGGGCCCGCTAACAGCGCGATTTGCTGGTGACCCAATGCGACCAGATGCTCCACGCCCAGT
CGCGTACCGTCTTCATGGGAGAAAATAATACTGTTGATGGGTGTCTGGTCAGAGACATCAAGAAATAACG
CCGGAACATTAGTGCAGGCAGCTTCCACAGCAATGGCATCCTGGTCATCCAGCGGATAGTTAATGATCAG
CCCACTGACGCGTTGCGCGAGAAGATTGTGCACCGCCGCTTTACAGGCTTCGACGCCGCTTCGTTCTACC
ATCGACACCACCACGCTGGCACCCAGTTGATCGGCGCGAGATTTAATCGCCGCGACAATTTGCGACGGCG
CGTGCAGGGCCAGACTGGAGGTGGCAACGCCAATCAGCAACGACTGTTTGCCCGCCAGTTGTTGTGCCAC
GCGGTTGGGAATGTAATTCAGCTCCGCCATCGCCGCTTCCACTTTTTCCCGCGTTTTCGCAGAAACGTGG
CTGGCCTGGTTCACCACGCGGGAAACGGTCTGATAAGAGACACCGGCATACTCTGCGACATCGTATAACG
TTACTGGTTTCACATTCACCACCCTGAATTGACTCTCTTCCGGGCGCTATCATGCCATACCGCGAAAGGT
TTTGCGCCATTCGATGGTGTCCGGGATCTCGACGCTCTCCCTTATGCGACTCCTGCATTAGGAAGCAGCC
CAGTAGTAGGTTGAGGCCGTTGAGCACCGCCGCCGCAAGGAATGGTGCATGCAAGGAGATGGCGCCCAAC
AGTCCCCCGGCCACGGGGCCTGCCACCATACCCACGCCGAAACAAGCGCTCATGAGCCCGAAGTGGCGAG
CCCGATCTTCCCCATCGGTGATGTCGGCGATATAGGCGCCAGCAACCGCACCTGTGGCGCCGGTGATGCC
GGCCACGATGCGTCCGGCGTAGAGGATCGAGATCTCGATCCCGCGAAATTAATACGACTCACTATAGGGG
AATTGTGAGCGGATAACAATTCCCCACTAGTAATAATTTTGTTTAACTTTAAGAAGGAGATATACCATGG
AAACTGAAGAAGGTAAACTGGTAATCTGGATTAACGGCGATAAAGGCTATAACGGTCTCGCTGAAGTCGG
TAAGAAATTCGAGAAAGATACCGGAATTAAAGTCACCGTTGAGCATCCGGATAAACTGGAAGAGAAATTC
CCACAGGTTGCGGCAACTGGCGATGGCCCTGACATTATCTTCTGGGCACACGACCGCTTTGGTGGCTACG
CTCAATCTGGCCTGTTGGCTGAAATCACCCCGGACAAAGCGTTCCAGGACAAGCTGTATCCGTTTACCTG
GGATGCCGTACGTTACAACGGCAAGCTGATTGCTTACCCGATCGCTGTTGAAGCGTTATCGCTGATTTAT
AACAAAGACCTGCTGCCGAACCCGCCAAAAACCTGGGAAGAGATCCCGGCGCTGGATAAAGAACTGAAAG
CGAAAGGTAAGAGCGCCCTGATGTTCAACCTGCAAGAACCGTACTTCACCTGGCCGCTGATTGCTGCTGA
CGGGGGTTATGCGTTCAAGTATGAAAACGGCAAGTACGACATTAAAGACGTGGGCGTGGATAACGCTGGC
GCGAAAGCGGGTCTGACCTTCCTGGTTGACCTGATTAAAAACAAACACATGAATGCAGACACCGATTACT
CCATCGCAGAAGCTGCCTTTAATAAAGGCGAAACAGCGATGACCATCAACGGCCCGTGGGCATGGTCCAA
CATCGACACCAGCAAAGTGAATTATGGTGTAACGGTACTGCCGACCTTCAAGGGTCAACCATCCAAACCG
TTCGTTGGCGTGCTGAGCGCAGGTATTAACGCCGCCAGTCCGAACAAAGAGCTGGCAAAAGAGTTCCTCG
AAAACTATCTGCTGACTGATGAAGGTCTGGAAGCGGTTAATAAAGACAAACCGCTGGGTGCCGTAGCGCT
GAAGTCTTACGAGGAAGAGTTGGCGAAAGATCCACGTATTGCCGCCACGATGGAAAACGCCCAGAAAGGT
GAAATCATGCCGAACATCCCGCAGATGTCCGCTTTCTGGTATGCCGTGCGTACTGCGGTGATCAACGCCG
CCAGCGGTCGTCAGACTGTCGATGAAGCCCTTAAAGACGCGCAGACTGGTACCGGCAGCGGCCTGGAAGT
TCTGTTCCAGGGGCCCCATATGCTCGAGATGCCCAAAGAAAAATACGAGCCCCCTGACCCTCGGAGGATG
TATACAATTATGTCTTCTGAGGAAGCAGCAAATGGAAAGAAATCCCACTGGGCAGAGCTTGAAATAAGTG
GAAAAGTAAGAAGCTTAAGCGCATCTTTGTGGTCACTAACTCACCTGACAGCTTTGCATTTGAGTGACAA
TTCCCTGTCCCGAATTCCTTCAGACATTGCCAAGCTTCACAATCTGGTGTATTTGGACCTGTCATCTAAT
AAAATTCGTAGCTTACCCGCAGAACTCGGAAACATGGTATCACTCAGGGAGCTCCATTTAAATAACAACC
TGTTACGAGTTCTACCTTTTGAGCTGGGAAAACTGTTTCAGTTGCAGACTTTAGGCCTGAAAGGAAATCC
CCTTACCCAGGATATATTGAACCTTTATCAGGAACCAGATGGAACAAGACGGCTGCTGAACTATTTGCTT
GATAATTTGTCATAAGGATCCTAATAGTCTAGAGCTAGCCCTAGGAGATCCGGCTGCTAACAAAGCCCGA
AAGGAAGCTGAGTTGGCTGCTGCCACCGCTGAGCAATAACTAGCATAACCCCTTGGGGCCTCTAAACGGG
TCTTGAGGGGTTTTTTGCTGAAAGGAGGAACTATATCCGGATATCCCGCAAGAGGCCCGGCAGTACCGGC
ATAACCAAGCCTATGCCTACAGCATCCAGGGTGACGGTGCCGAGGATGACGATGAGCGCATTGTTAGATT
TCATACACGGTGCCTGACTGCGTTAGCAATTTAACTGTGATAAACTACCGCATTAAAGCTTATCGATGAT
AAGCTGTCAAACATGAGAA
Features (pLannotate 1.2.2; 20 found; start..end, strand, type, name):
    104..208     +  promoter       AmpR promoter: bla
    209..1069    +  CDS            AmpR: β-lactamase; bla; confers resistance to ampicillin, carbenicillin, and related antibiotics
   1240..1828    +  rep_origin     ori: high-copy-number ColE1/pMB1/pBR322/pUC origin of replication
   2014..2156    -  misc_feature   bom: basis of mobility region from pBR322
   2258..2449    -  CDS            rop: Rop protein, which maintains plasmids at low copy number; rop
   2466..2846    +  CDS            YPB1_ECOLX: Protein predicted: Swiss-Prot protein existence level 4. From Escherichia coli.
   3088..3712    -  CDS            TcR (fragment): tetracycline efflux protein; tet; confers resistance to tetracycline
   3727..3748    -  protein_bind   CAP binding site: CAP binding activates transcription in the presence of cAMP. E. coli catabolite activator protein
   3761..4843    -  CDS            lacI: lac repressor; lacI; The lac repressor binds to the lac operator to inhibit transcription in E. coli. This inhibition can be relieved by adding lactose or isopropyl-β-D-thiogalactopyranoside (IPTG).
   4844..4921    -  promoter       lacI promoter: lacI
   4929..5208    -  CDS            TcR (fragment): tetracycline efflux protein; tet; confers resistance to tetracycline
   5230..5248    +  promoter       T7 promoter: promoter for bacteriophage T7 RNA polymerase
   5249..5273    +  protein_bind   lac operator: The lac repressor binds to the lac operator to inhibit transcription in E. coli. This inhibition can be relieved by adding lactose or isopropyl-β-D-thiogalactopyranoside (IPTG). lac repressor encoded by lacI
   5288..5310    +  RBS            RBS: efficient ribosome binding site from bacteriophage T7 gene 10 (Olins and Rangwala, 1989)
   5321..6417    +  CDS            MBP (fragment): maltose binding protein from E. coli; malE (mutated); This version of the gene does not encode a signal sequence, so MBP will remain in the cytosol.
   6469..6942    +  CDS            CNOT6 (fragment): CNOT6_HUMAN - Also known as CCR4, CCR4a, KIAA1194. Experimental evidence at protein level: Swiss-Prot protein existence level 1. Poly(A) nuclease with 3'-5' RNase activity. Catalytic component of the CCR4-NOT complex which is one of the major cellular mRNA deadenylases and is linked to various cellular processes including bulk mRNA degradation, miRNA-mediated repression, translational repression during translational initiation and general transcription regulation. Additional complex functions may be a consequence of its influence on mRNA expression. Involved in mRNA decay mediated by the major
   6983..7032    +  CDS            SET1 (fragment): solubility-enhancement tag derived from T7 phage gene 10B
   7040..7087    +  terminator     T7 terminator: transcription terminator for bacteriophage T7 RNA polymerase
   7110..7214    -  CDS            TcR (fragment): tetracycline efflux protein; tet; confers resistance to tetracycline
   7262..7290    -  promoter       tet promoter: E. coli promoter for tetracycline efflux protein gene
