[The description below was written by a language model from this plasmid's Addgene catalogue record and pLannotate feature annotations shown in this document.]
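Description:
pnEA-NpM-HsNot6_1-158_AF is a 7.3 kb bacterial expression plasmid for producing an N-terminal fragment (residues 1–158) of human CNOT6, also called CCR4a, a poly(A)-specific 3'-5' nuclease that serves as a catalytic subunit of the CCR4-NOT mRNA deadenylase complex. The catalogue lists the backbone as unknown, but the annotated features show a pET-like, pBR322-derived architecture. It has a ColE1/pMB1-type origin accompanied by the bom mobility region and the rop gene, which keeps copy number low and agrees with the "low copy" entry. Selection is through β-lactamase (ampicillin resistance). Several disrupted tetracycline-resistance fragments and the tet promoter are remnants of the parental vector and are not expected to be functional.

The expression cassette is driven by a T7 promoter followed by a lac operator and the phage T7 gene 10 ribosome binding site. A plasmid-borne lacI gene supplies repressor, so transcription is IPTG-inducible in hosts that provide T7 RNA polymerase. The open reading frame begins with a signal-sequence-less maltose binding protein, which stays cytosolic and typically serves as a solubility and affinity tag. The 474 bp CNOT6 segment, matching the 158 codons in the name, lies downstream of a short intervening stretch whose content the table does not annotate. A short fragment matched to a T7 gene 10B-derived solubility tag lies just before the T7 terminator, but whether it is translated as part of the fusion cannot be determined from the record.

The insert was derived from a human reference mRNA. The depositor sequence may be theoretical or Sanger-based, so discrepancies with the physical plasmid are possible. The stated purpose is simply bacterial expression of this fragment, and the record does not describe specific downstream applications.
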