Addgene plasmid #148658: pnEA-NpM-HsNot6_1-158_AF
Purpose: Bacterial Expression of HsNot6_1-158
Depositing lab: Elisa Izaurralde. Depositing organization: Max Planck Institute for Developmental Biology.
Backbone
  Vector backbone: Unknown
  Vector type: Bacterial Expression
Growth in bacteria
  Bacterial resistance: Ampicillin, 100 μg/mL
  Growth temperature: 37°C
  Growth strain: DH5alpha
  Copy number: Low Copy
Gene/Insert
  Gene/Insert name: HsNot6_1-158 (alt name: CCR4a)
  Species: H. sapiens (human)
  Entrez Gene: CNOT6 (a.k.a. CCR4, Ccr4a)
  Cloning method: Unknown
Terms and licenses: Academic/Nonprofit Terms; Industry Terms: Not Available to Industry
Depositor comments: sequence extracted from NCBI: NM_015455.3. Plasmids from this collection were made available to the research community and donated after the lab closed. Please note that the sequence provided by the depositing laboratory may be theoretical/predicted or based on Sanger sequencing results. There may be discrepancies between sequencing results obtained by Addgene and the depositor sequence. If an Addgene verified sequence is not available, please contact before placing your order to request that our lab fully sequence the plasmid.
How to cite: pnEA-NpM-HsNot6_1-158_AF was a gift from Elisa Izaurralde (Addgene plasmid # 148658 ; http://n2t.net/addgene:148658 ; RRID:Addgene_148658)
